Addgene plasmid #60342: pBeloBac11loxP2272
Purpose: (Empty Backbone) This is a BAC vector that contains both wt and mutant loxP sites.
Depositing lab: Jon Coren. Depositing organization: Elizabethtown College. Publication: Retrofitting the BAC cloning vector pBeloBAC11 by the insertion of a mutant loxP site. Coren JS. BMC Res Notes. 2017 Jul 28;10(1):344. doi: 10.1186/s13104-017-2631-8. PubMed 28754135.
Backbone
  Vector backbone: pBeloBAC11
  Backbone manufacturer: Mel Simon lab
  Backbone size (bp): 7507
  Modifications to backbone: The 2272 mutant loxP site was inserted immediately next to the NotI site upstream of the Lac Z gene. pBeloBac11 was obtained from New England BioLabs.
  Vector type: Bacterial Expression, Cre/Lox
Growth in bacteria
  Bacterial resistance: Chloramphenicol, 25 μg/mL
  Growth temperature: 37°C
  Growth strain: DH10B
  Copy number: Low Copy
Gene/Insert
  Cloning method: Restriction Enzyme
  Sequencing primers: 5′ T7; 3′ SP6
Terms and licenses: Academic/Nonprofit Terms; Industry Terms: Not Available to Industry
Depositor comments: GenBank Accession # U51113 for vector backbone pBeloBAC11
How to cite: pBeloBac11loxP2272 was a gift from Jon Coren (Addgene plasmid # 60342 ; http://n2t.net/addgene:60342 ; RRID:Addgene_60342)
