[The description below was written by a language model from this plasmid's Addgene catalogue record and pLannotate feature annotations shown in this document.]
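Description:
pBeloBac11loxP2272 is an empty bacterial artificial chromosome (BAC) cloning vector derived from pBeloBAC11, modified so that it carries a mutant lox2272 site in addition to the wild-type loxP site already present in the parent. The sequenced record is about 7.55 kb. Replication and maintenance rely on the F-plasmid machinery: ori2 (oriS) with the repE initiator and the incC incompatibility region, plus the sopA/sopB/sopC partitioning system. Together these keep the plasmid at low copy and allow stable inheritance of very large inserts in E. coli. Selection is by chloramphenicol resistance (cat gene under its own promoter). A lambda cos site, which permits packaging into phage lambda particles, sits next to the wild-type loxP site.

The cloning region is a pUC-type multiple cloning site embedded in a lacZα fragment driven by the lac promoter, with its operator and CAP binding site. This arrangement is the one conventionally used for blue/white screening of recombinants. The site is flanked by opposing T7 and SP6 promoters, which also serve as sequencing primer sites for insert ends. According to the record, the lox2272 site was placed immediately next to the NotI site upstream of lacZ; the annotation locates it just beyond the lac regulatory region. Because lox2272 recombines with other lox2272 sites but not with loxP, the two sites provide independent, non-cross-reacting Cre targets. This lets BAC clones built in the vector be retrofitted or manipulated by separate Cre-mediated events, although the record does not describe specific downstream applications. No insert is present.
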