Features (pLannotate 1.2.2; 23 found; start..end, strand, type, name):
     47..146     +  misc_feature   bom (fragment): basis of mobility region from pBR322
    152..309     -  CDS            lacZα (fragment): LacZα fragment of β-galactosidase; lacZ fragment
    312..330     +  promoter       T7 promoter: promoter for bacteriophage T7 RNA polymerase
    333..389     +  misc_feature   MCS: pUC18/19 multiple cloning site
    396..414     -  promoter       SP6 promoter: promoter for bacteriophage SP6 RNA polymerase
    456..472     -  protein_bind   lac operator: The lac repressor binds to the lac operator to inhibit transcription in E. coli. This inhibition can be relieved by adding lactose or isopropyl-β-D-thiogalactopyranoside (IPTG). lac repressor encoded by lacI
    480..510     -  promoter       lac promoter: promoter for the E. coli lac operon
    525..546     -  protein_bind   CAP binding site: CAP binding activates transcription in the presence of cAMP. E. coli catabolite activator protein
    559..622     -  CDS            lacI (fragment): lac repressor; lacI; The lac repressor binds to the lac operator to inhibit transcription in E. coli. This inhibition can be relieved by adding lactose or isopropyl-β-D-thiogalactopyranoside (IPTG).
    647..680     -  protein_bind   lox2272: Cre-mediated recombination occurs in the 8-bp core sequence (GGATACTT). lox2272 sites are compatible with each other, but incompatible with loxP or loxN sites (Lee and Saito, 1988). Cre recombinase
    707..724     +  promoter       tet promoter (fragment): E. coli promoter for tetracycline efflux protein gene
    809..1468    -  CDS            CmR: chloramphenicol acetyltransferase; cat; confers resistance to chloramphenicol
   1469..1571    -  promoter       cat promoter: promoter of the E. coli cat gene encoding chloramphenicol acetyltransferase
   1687..2031    +  CDS            resD (fragment): REDF_ECOLI - Also known as D. Protein inferred from homology: Swiss-Prot protein existence level 3. Acts as a repressor of transcription and as a site-specific resolvase that cleaves at the RfsF site. From Escherichia coli (strain K12).
   2498..2717    +  rep_origin     ori2: secondary origin of replication for the bacterial F plasmid; also known as oriS
   2808..3563    +  CDS            repE: replication initiation protein for the bacterial F plasmid; repE
   3566..3816    +  misc_feature   incC: incC; incompatibility region of the bacterial F plasmid
   4142..5317    +  CDS            sopA: partitioning protein for the bacterial F plasmid; sopA
   5317..6288    +  CDS            sopB: partitioning protein for the bacterial F plasmid; sopB
   6361..6834    +  misc_feature   sopC: sopC; centromere-like partitioning region of the bacterial F plasmid
   6934..7080    +  CDS            yuaZ (fragment): YUAZ_ECO57 - Protein predicted: Swiss-Prot protein existence level 4. From Escherichia coli O157:H7.
   7094..7492    -  misc_feature   cos: lambda cos site; allows packaging into phage lambda particles
   7510..7543    +  protein_bind   loxP: Cre-mediated recombination occurs in the 8-bp core sequence (GCATACAT). Cre recombinase
>Addgene plasmid #60342 | pBeloBac11loxP2272 | addgene full sequence | sequence record 457353 | Addgene NGS Result
GCGGCCGCAAGGGGTTCGCGTCAGCGGGTGTTGGCGGGTGTCGGGGCTGGCTTAACTATGCGGCATCAGA
GCAGATTGTACTGAGAGTGCACCATATGCGGTGTGAAATACCGCACAGATGCGTAAGGAGAAAATACCGC
ATCAGGCGCCATTCGCCATTCAGGCTGCGCAACTGTTGGGAAGGGCGATCGGTGCGGGCCTCTTCGCTAT
TACGCCAGCTGGCGAAAGGGGGATGTGCTGCAAGGCGATTAAGTTGGGTAACGCCAGGGTTTTCCCAGTC
ACGACGTTGTAAAACGACGGCCAGTGAATTGTAATACGACTCACTATAGGGCGAATTCGAGCTCGGTACC
CGGGGATCCTCTAGAGTCGACCTGCAGGCATGCAAGCTTGAGTATTCTATAGTGTCACCTAAATAGCTTG
GCGTAATCATGGTCATAGCTGTTTCCTGTGTGAAATTGTTATCCGCTCACAATTCCACACAACATACGAG
CCGGAAGCATAAAGTGTAAAGCCTGGGGTGCCTAATGAGTGAGCTAACTCACATTAATTGCGTTGCGCTC
ACTGCCCGCTTTCCAGTCGGGAAACCTGTCGTGCCAGCTGCATTAATGAATCGGCCAACGCGAACCCCTT
GCGGCCGCCCCTCGAGATAACTTCGTATAAAGTATCCTATACGAAGTTATCCCGGGCCGTCGACCAATTC
TCATGTTTGACAGCTTATCATCGAATTTCTGCCATTCATCCGCTTATTATCACTTATTCAGGCGTAGCAA
CCAGGCGTTTAAGGGCACCAATAACTGCCTTAAAAAAATTACGCCCCGCCCTGCCACTCATCGCAGTACT
GTTGTAATTCATTAAGCATTCTGCCGACATGGAAGCCATCACAAACGGCATGATGAACCTGAATCGCCAG
CGGCATCAGCACCTTGTCGCCTTGCGTATAATATTTGCCCATGGTGAAAACGGGGGCGAAGAAGTTGTCC
ATATTGGCCACGTTTAAATCAAAACTGGTGAAACTCACCCAGGGATTGGCTGAGACGAAAAACATATTCT
CAATAAACCCTTTAGGGAAATAGGCCAGGTTTTCACCGTAACACGCCACATCTTGCGAATATATGTGTAG
AAACTGCCGGAAATCGTCGTGGTATTCACTCCAGAGCGATGAAAACGTTTCAGTTTGCTCATGGAAAACG
GTGTAACAAGGGTGAACACTATCCCATATCACCAGCTCACCGTCTTTCATTGCCATACGGAATTCCGGAT
GAGCATTCATCAGGCGGGCAAGAATGTGAATAAAGGCCGGATAAAACTTGTGCTTATTTTTCTTTACGGT
CTTTAAAAAGGCCGTAATATCCAGCTGAACGGTCTGGTTATAGGTACATTGAGCAACTGACTGAAATGCC
TCAAAATGTTCTTTACGATGCCATTGGGATATATCAACGGTGGTATATCCAGTGATTTTTTTCTCCATTT
TAGCTTCCTTAGCTCCTGAAAATCTCGATAACTCAAAAAATACGCCCGGTAGTGATCTTATTTCATTATG
GTGAAAGTTGGAACCTCTTACGTGCCGATCAACGTCTCATTTTCGCCAAAAGTTGGCCCAGGGCTTCCCG
GTATCAACAGGGACACCAGGATTTATTTATTCTGCGAAGTGATCTTCCGTCACAGGTATTTATTCGCGAT
AAGCTCATGGAGCGGCGTAACCGTCGCACAGGAAGGACAGAGAAAGCGCGGATCTGGGAAGTGACGGACA
GAACGGTCAGGACCTGGATTGGGGAGGCGGTTGCCGCCGCTGCTGCTGACGGTGTGACGTTCTCTGTTCC
GGTCACACCACATACGTTCCGCCATTCCTATGCGATGCACATGCTGTATGCCGGTATACCGCTGAAAGTT
CTGCAAAGCCTGATGGGACATAAGTCCATCAGTTCAACGGAAGTCTACACGAAGGTTTTTGCGCTGGATG
TGGCTGCCCGGCACCGGGTGCAGTTTGCGATGCCGGAGTCTGATGCGGTTGCGATGCTGAAACAATTATC
CTGAGAATAAATGCCTTGGCCTTTATATGGAAATGTGGAACTGAGTGGATATGCTGTTTTTGTCTGTTAA
ACAGAGAAGCTGGCTGTTATCCACTGAGAAGCGAACGAAACAGTCGGGAAAATCTCCCATTATCGTAGAG
ATCCGCATTATTAATCTCAGGAGCCTGTGTAGCGTTTATAGGAAGTAGTGTTCTGTCATGATGCCTGCAA
GCGGTAACGAAAACGATTTGAATATGCCTTCAGGAACAATAGAAATCTTCGTGCGGTGTTACGTTGAAGT
GGAGCGGATTATGTCAGCAATGGACAGAACAACCTAATGAACACAGAACCATGATGTGGTCTGTCCTTTT
ACAGCCAGTAGTGCTCGCCGCAGTCGAGCGACAGGGCGAAGCCCTCGAGTGAGCGAGGAAGCACCAGGGA
ACAGCACTTATATATTCTGCTTACACACGATGCCTGAAAAAACTTCCCTTGGGGTTATCCACTTATCCAC
GGGGATATTTTTATAATTATTTTTTTTATAGTTTTTAGATCTTCTTTTTTAGAGCGCCTTGTAGGCCTTT
ATCCATGCTGGTTCTAGAGAAGGTGTTGTGACAAATTGCCCTTTCAGTGTGACAAATCACCCTCAAATGA
CAGTCCTGTCTGTGACAAATTGCCCTTAACCCTGTGACAAATTGCCCTCAGAAGAAGCTGTTTTTTCACA
AAGTTATCCCTGCTTATTGACTCTTTTTTATTTAGTGTGACAATCTAAAAACTTGTCACACTTCACATGG
ATCTGTCATGGCGGAAACAGCGGTTATCAATCACAAGAAACGTAAAAATAGCCCGCGAATCGTCCAGTCA
AACGACCTCACTGAGGCGGCATATAGTCTCTCCCGGGATCAAAAACGTATGCTGTATCTGTTCGTTGACC
AGATCAGAAAATCTGATGGCACCCTACAGGAACATGACGGTATCTGCGAGATCCATGTTGCTAAATATGC
TGAAATATTCGGATTGACCTCTGCGGAAGCCAGTAAGGATATACGGCAGGCATTGAAGAGTTTCGCGGGG
AAGGAAGTGGTTTTTTATCGCCCTGAAGAGGATGCCGGCGATGAAAAAGGCTATGAATCTTTTCCTTGGT
TTATCAAACGTGCGCACAGTCCATCCAGAGGGCTTTACAGTGTACATATCAACCCATATCTCATTCCCTT
CTTTATCGGGTTACAGAACCGGTTTACGCAGTTTCGGCTTAGTGAAACAAAAGAAATCACCAATCCGTAT
GCCATGCGTTTATACGAATCCCTGTGTCAGTATCGTAAGCCGGATGGCTCAGGCATCGTCTCTCTGAAAA
TCGACTGGATCATAGAGCGTTACCAGCTGCCTCAAAGTTACCAGCGTATGCCTGACTTCCGCCGCCGCTT
CCTGCAGGTCTGTGTTAATGAGATCAACAGCAGAACTCCAATGCGCCTCTCATACATTGAGAAAAAGAAA
GGCCGCCAGACGACTCATATCGTATTTTCCTTCCGCGATATCACTTCCATGACGACAGGATAGTCTGAGG
GTTATCTGTCACAGATTTGAGGGTGGTTCGTCACATTTGTTCTGACCTACTGAGGGTAATTTGTCACAGT
TTTGCTGTTTCCTTCAGCCTGCATGGATTTTCTCATACTTTTTGAACTGTAATTTTTAAGGAAGCCAAAT
TTGAGGGCAGTTTGTCACAGTTGATTTCCTTCTCTTTCCCTTCGTCATGTGACCTGATATCGGGGGTTAG
TTCGTCATCATTGATGAGGGTTGATTATCACAGTTTATTACTCTGAATTGGCTATCCGCGTGTGTACCTC
TACCTGGAGTTTTTCCCACGGTGGATATTTCTTCTTGCGCTGAGCGTAAGAGCTATCTGACAGAACAGTT
CTTCTTTGCTTCCTCGCCAGTTCGCTCGCTATGCTCGGTTACACGGCTGCGGCGAGCGCTAGTGATAATA
AGTGACTGAGGTATGTGCTCTTCTTATCTCCTTTTGTAGTGTTGCTCTTATTTTAAACAACTTTGCGGTT
TTTTGATGACTTTGCGATTTTGTTGTTGCTTTGCAGTAAATTGCAAGATTTAATAAAAAAACGCAAAGCA
ATGATTAAAGGATGTTCAGAATGAAACTCATGGAAACACTTAACCAGTGCATAAACGCTGGTCATGAAAT
GACGAAGGCTATCGCCATTGCACAGTTTAATGATGACAGCCCGGAAGCGAGGAAAATAACCCGGCGCTGG
AGAATAGGTGAAGCAGCGGATTTAGTTGGGGTTTCTTCTCAGGCTATCAGAGATGCCGAGAAAGCAGGGC
GACTACCGCACCCGGATATGGAAATTCGAGGACGGGTTGAGCAACGTGTTGGTTATACAATTGAACAAAT
TAATCATATGCGTGATGTGTTTGGTACGCGATTGCGACGTGCTGAAGACGTATTTCCACCGGTGATCGGG
GTTGCTGCCCATAAAGGTGGCGTTTACAAAACCTCAGTTTCTGTTCATCTTGCTCAGGATCTGGCTCTGA
AGGGGCTACGTGTTTTGCTCGTGGAAGGTAACGACCCCCAGGGAACAGCCTCAATGTATCACGGATGGGT
ACCAGATCTTCATATTCATGCAGAAGACACTCTCCTGCCTTTCTATCTTGGGGAAAAGGACGATGTCACT
TATGCAATAAAGCCCACTTGCTGGCCGGGGCTTGACATTATTCCTTCCTGTCTGGCTCTGCACCGTATTG
AAACTGAGTTAATGGGCAAATTTGATGAAGGTAAACTGCCCACCGATCCACACCTGATGCTCCGACTGGC
CATTGAAACTGTTGCTCATGACTATGATGTCATAGTTATTGACAGCGCGCCTAACCTGGGTATCGGCACG
ATTAATGTCGTATGTGCTGCTGATGTGCTGATTGTTCCCACGCCTGCTGAGTTGTTTGACTACACCTCCG
CACTGCAGTTTTTCGATATGCTTCGTGATCTGCTCAAGAACGTTGATCTTAAAGGGTTCGAGCCTGATGT
ACGTATTTTGCTTACCAAATACAGCAATAGTAATGGCTCTCAGTCCCCGTGGATGGAGGAGCAAATTCGG
GATGCCTGGGGAAGCATGGTTCTAAAAAATGTTGTACGTGAAACGGATGAAGTTGGTAAAGGTCAGATCC
GGATGAGAACTGTTTTTGAACAGGCCATTGATCAACGCTCTTCAACTGGTGCCTGGAGAAATGCTCTTTC
TATTTGGGAACCTGTCTGCAATGAAATTTTCGATCGTCTGATTAAACCACGCTGGGAGATTAGATAATGA
AGCGTGCGCCTGTTATTCCAAAACATACGCTCAATACTCAACCGGTTGAAGATACTTCGTTATCGACACC
AGCTGCCCCGATGGTGGATTCGTTAATTGCGCGCGTAGGAGTAATGGCTCGCGGTAATGCCATTACTTTG
CCTGTATGTGGTCGGGATGTGAAGTTTACTCTTGAAGTGCTCCGGGGTGATAGTGTTGAGAAGACCTCTC
GGGTATGGTCAGGTAATGAACGTGACCAGGAGCTGCTTACTGAGGACGCACTGGATGATCTCATCCCTTC
TTTTCTACTGACTGGTCAACAGACACCGGCGTTCGGTCGAAGAGTATCTGGTGTCATAGAAATTGCCGAT
GGGAGTCGCCGTCGTAAAGCTGCTGCACTTACCGAAAGTGATTATCGTGTTCTGGTTGGCGAGCTGGATG
ATGAGCAGATGGCTGCATTATCCAGATTGGGTAACGATTATCGCCCAACAAGTGCTTATGAACGTGGTCA
GCGTTATGCAAGCCGATTGCAGAATGAATTTGCTGGAAATATTTCTGCGCTGGCTGATGCGGAAAATATT
TCACGTAAGATTATTACCCGCTGTATCAACACCGCCAAATTGCCTAAATCAGTTGTTGCTCTTTTTTCTC
ACCCCGGTGAACTATCTGCCCGGTCAGGTGATGCACTTCAAAAAGCCTTTACAGATAAAGAGGAATTACT
TAAGCAGCAGGCATCTAACCTTCATGAGCAGAAAAAAGCTGGGGTGATATTTGAAGCTGAAGAAGTTATC
ACTCTTTTAACTTCTGTGCTTAAAACGTCATCTGCATCAAGAACTAGTTTAAGCTCACGACATCAGTTTG
CTCCTGGAGCGACAGTATTGTATAAGGGCGATAAAATGGTGCTTAACCTGGACAGGTCTCGTGTTCCAAC
TGAGTGTATAGAGAAAATTGAGGCCATTCTTAAGGAACTTGAAAAGCCAGCACCCTGATGCGACCACGTT
TTAGTCTACGTTTATCTGTCTTTACTTAATGTCCTTTGTTACAGGCCAGAAAGCATAACTGGCCTGAATA
TTCTCTCTGGGCCCACTGTTCCACTTGTATCGTCGGTCTGATAATCAGACTGGGACCACGGTCCCACTCG
TATCGTCGGTCTGATTATTAGTCTGGGACCACGGTCCCACTCGTATCGTCGGTCTGATTATTAGTCTGGG
ACCACGGTCCCACTCGTATCGTCGGTCTGATAATCAGACTGGGACCACGGTCCCACTCGTATCGTCGGTC
TGATTATTAGTCTGGGACCATGGTCCCACTCGTATCGTCGGTCTGATTATTAGTCTGGGACCACGGTCCC
ACTCGTATCGTCGGTCTGATTATTAGTCTGGAACCACGGTCCCACTCGTATCGTCGGTCTGATTATTAGT
CTGGGACCACGGTCCCACTCGTATCGTCGGTCTGATTATTAGTCTGGGACCACGATCCCACTCGTGTTGT
CGGTCTGATTATCGGTCTGGGACCACGGTCCCACTTGTATTGTCGATCAGACTATCAGCGTGAGACTACG
ATTCCATCAATGCCTGTCAAGGGCAAGTATTGACATGTCGTCGTAACCTGTAGAACGGAGTAACCTCGGT
GTGCGGTTGTATGCCTGCTGTGGATTGCTGCTGTGTCCTGCTTATCCACAACATTTTGCGCACGGTTATG
TGGACAAAATACCTGGTTACCCAGGCCGTGCCGGCACGTTAACCGGGCTGCATCCGATGCAAGTGTGTCG
CTGTCGACGAGCTCGCGAGCTCGGACATGAGGTTGCCCCGTATTCAGTGTCGCTGATTTGTATTGTCTGA
AGTTGTTTTTACGTTAAGTTGATGCAGATCAATTAATACGATACCTGCGTCATAATTGATTATTTGACGT
GGTTTGATGGCCTCCACGCACGTTGTGATATGTAGATGATAATCATTATCACTTTACGGGTCCTTTCCGG
TGATCCGACAGGTTACGGGGCGGCGACCTCGCGGGTTTTCGCTATTTATGAAAATTTTCCGGTTTAAGGC
GTTTCCGTTCTTCTTCGTCATAACTTAATGTTTTTATTTAAAATACCCTCTGAAAAGAAAGGAAACGACA
GGTGCTGAAAGCGAGCTTTTTGGCCTCTGTCGTTTCCTTTCTCTGTTTTTGTCCGTGGAATGAACAATGG
AAGTCCGAGCTCATCGCTAATAACTTCGTATAGCATACATTATACGAAGTTATATTCGAT
