>Addgene plasmid #60342 | pBeloBac11loxP2272 | addgene partial sequence | sequence record 121518 | SP6 5'-ATTTAGGTGACACTATAG-3'
CGGGTACCGAGCTCGAATTCGCCCTATAGTGAGTCGTATTACAATTCACTGGCCGTCGTTTTACAACGTC
GTGACTGGGAAAACCCTGGCGTTACCCAACTTAATCGCCTTGCAGCACATCCCCCTTTCGCCAGCTGGCG
TAATAGCGAAGAGGCCCGCACCGATCGCCCTTCCCAACAGTTGCGCAGCCTGAATGGCGAATGGCGCCTG
ATGCGGTATTTTCTCCTTACGCATCTGTGCGGTATTTCACACCGCATATGGTGCACTCTCAGTACAATCT
GCTCTGATGCCGCATAGTTAAGCCAGCCCCGACACCCGCCAACACCCGCTGACGCGAACCCCTTGCGGCC
GCATCGAATATAACTTCGTAT
