>Addgene plasmid #60342 | pBeloBac11loxP2272 | addgene partial sequence | sequence record 121519 | T7 5'-TAATACGACTCACTATAGGG-3'
GACCTGCAGGCATGCAAGCTTGAGTATTCTATAGTGTCACCTAAATAGCTTGGCGTAATCATGGTCATAG
CTGTTTCCTGTGTGAAATTGTTATCCGCTCACAATTCCACACAACATACGAGCCGGAAGCATAAAGTGTA
AAGCCTGGGGTGCCTAATGAGTGAGCTAACTCACATTAATTGCGTTGCGCTCACTGCCCGCTTTCCAGTC
GGGAAACCTGTCGTGCCAGCTGCATTAATGAATCGGCCAACGCGAACCCCTTGCGGCCGCCCCTCGAGAT
AACTTCGTATAAAGTATCCTATACGAAGTTATCCCGGGCCGTCGACCAATTCTCATGTTTGACAGCTTAT
CATCGAATTTCTGCCATTCATCCGCTTATTATCACTTATTCAGGCGTAGCAACCAGGCGTTTAAGGGCAC
CAATAACTGCCTTAAAAAAATTACGCCCCGCCCTGCCACTCATCGCAGTACTGTTGTAATTCATTAAGCA
TTCTGCCGACATGGAAGCCATCACAAACGGCATGATGAACCTGAATCGCCAGCGGCATCAGCACCTTGTC
GCCTTGCGTATAATATTTGCCCATGGTGAAAACGGGGGC
